Addgene plasmid #168420: pTL359
Purpose: pGBKT7 yeast two-hybrid plasmid
Depositing lab: Sophien Kamoun. Depositing organization: Sainsbury Laboratory, Norwich. Publication: A single amino acid polymorphism in a conserved effector of the multihost blast fungus pathogen expands host-target binding spectrum. Bentham AR, Petit-Houdenot Y, Win J, Chuma I, Terauchi R, Banfield MJ, Kamoun S, Langner T. PLoS Pathog. 2021 Nov 10;17(11):e1009957. doi: 10.1371/journal.ppat.1009957. eCollection 2021 Nov. PubMed 34758051.
Backbone
  Vector backbone: pGBKT7
  Vector type: Yeast Expression
Growth in bacteria
  Bacterial resistance: Kanamycin, 50 μg/mL
  Growth temperature: 37°C
  Growth strain: DH5alpha
  Copy number: High Copy
Gene/Insert
  Gene/Insert name: OsaHIP41
  Species: Oryza sativa
  Cloning method: Unknown
Terms and licenses: Academic/Nonprofit Terms; Industry Terms: Not Available to Industry
How to cite: pTL359 was a gift from Sophien Kamoun (Addgene plasmid # 168420 ; http://n2t.net/addgene:168420 ; RRID:Addgene_168420)
