[The description below was written by a language model from this plasmid's Addgene catalogue record and pLannotate feature annotations shown in this document.]
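Description:
pTL359 is a yeast two-hybrid "bait" plasmid built on the pGBKT7 backbone, a shuttle vector that replicates in both Escherichia coli and Saccharomyces cerevisiae. In bacteria it is maintained at high copy through a ColE1/pUC-type origin and selected with kanamycin via the Tn5 aminoglycoside phosphotransferase (NeoR/KanR), which is driven by the bla (AmpR) promoter. In yeast it is propagated through the 2μ origin and selected by tryptophan prototrophy conferred by the TRP1 marker under its own promoter. An f1 origin and several short backbone remnants (lac promoter/operator, lacZα, lacI, rop, bom, ble and poly(A) fragments) are also annotated but play no role in the two-hybrid function.

The expression cassette uses the constitutive yeast ADH1 promoter to drive the GAL4 DNA-binding domain, followed by the insert and then the T7 and ADH1 terminators. The insert is recorded as OsaHIP41 from rice (Oryza sativa). The automated annotation labels this roughly 250 bp region as a fragment resembling Arabidopsis HIPP27, a heavy-metal-binding protein, which reflects homology rather than the insert's actual origin and suggests it belongs to the same protein family. Whether it is the full-length protein or only a domain is not stated in the record. A T7 promoter lies between the GAL4 domain and the insert, which in this backbone allows in vitro transcription of the insert without the GAL4 portion.

The construct is intended for testing protein–protein interactions, with the GAL4-DBD–OsaHIP41 fusion paired with an activation-domain prey. The associated publication concerns how blast fungus effectors bind host target proteins.
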