Features (pLannotate 1.2.2; 24 found; start..end, strand, type, name):
     30..734     +  promoter       ADH1 promoter: S. cerevisiae ADH1; promoter for alcohol dehydrogenase 1
    762..1202    +  CDS            GAL4 DNA binding domain: DNA binding domain of the GAL4 transcriptional activator; Saccharomyces cerevisiae GAL4 (truncated)
   1213..1231    +  promoter       T7 promoter: promoter for bacteriophage T7 RNA polymerase
   1305..1559    +  CDS            HIPP27 (fragment): HIP27_ARATH - Experimental evidence at protein level: Swiss-Prot protein existence level 1. Heavy-metal-binding protein. Binds cadmium. May be involved in cadmium transport and play a role in cadmium detoxification. From Arabidopsis thaliana (Mouse-ear cress).
   1589..1636    +  terminator     T7 terminator: transcription terminator for bacteriophage T7 RNA polymerase
   1663..1850    +  terminator     ADH1 terminator: S. cerevisiae ADH1; transcription terminator for the S. cerevisiae alcohol dehydrogenase 1 (ADH1) gene
   1898..1914    -  protein_bind   lac operator: The lac repressor binds to the lac operator to inhibit transcription in E. coli. This inhibition can be relieved by adding lactose or isopropyl-β-D-thiogalactopyranoside (IPTG). lac repressor encoded by lacI
   1922..1952    -  promoter       lac promoter: promoter for the E. coli lac operon
   1967..1988    -  protein_bind   CAP binding site: CAP binding activates transcription in the presence of cAMP. E. coli catabolite activator protein
   2001..2093    -  CDS            lacI (fragment): lac repressor; lacI; The lac repressor binds to the lac operator to inhibit transcription in E. coli. This inhibition can be relieved by adding lactose or isopropyl-β-D-thiogalactopyranoside (IPTG).
   2276..2864    -  rep_origin     ori: high-copy-number ColE1/pMB1/pBR322/pUC origin of replication
   3086..3102    +  polyA_signal   bGH poly(A) signal (fragment): bovine growth hormone polyadenylation signal
   3193..3240    -  polyA_signal   HSV TK poly(A) signal: herpes simplex virus thymidine kinase polyadenylation signal (Cole and Stacy, 1985)
   3299..3451    -  CDS            ble (fragment): BLE_KLEPN - Experimental evidence at protein level: Swiss-Prot protein existence level 1. Binding protein with a strong affinity to the bleomycin family of antibiotics. Binds to CL990; an antimitotic-antibiotic compound. From Klebsiella pneumoniae.
   3472..4266    -  CDS            NeoR/KanR: aminoglycoside phosphotransferase from Tn5; aph(3')-II (or nptII); confers resistance to neomycin, kanamycin, and G418 (Geneticin®)
   4267..4371    -  promoter       AmpR promoter: bla
   4398..5740    -  rep_origin     2μ ori: yeast 2μ plasmid origin of replication
   5808..5843    +  CDS            rop (fragment): Rop protein, which maintains plasmids at low copy number; rop
   5945..5994    +  misc_feature   bom (fragment): basis of mobility region from pBR322
   6133..6280    +  promoter       TRP1 promoter: S. cerevisiae TRP1
   6281..6955    +  CDS            TRP1: phosphoribosylanthranilate isomerase, required for tryptophan biosynthesis; S. cerevisiae TRP1; yeast auxotrophic marker
   7006..7057    +  misc_feature   bom (fragment): basis of mobility region from pBR322
   7085..7513    -  rep_origin     f1 ori (sequence partly withheld): f1 bacteriophage origin of replication; arrow indicates direction of (+) strand synthesis
   7517..29      -  CDS            lacZα (fragment) (across the origin): LacZα fragment of β-galactosidase; lacZ fragment
>Addgene plasmid #168420 | pTL359 | addgene full sequence | sequence record 378535 | Addgene NGS Result
CGGTGCGGGCCTCTTCGCTATTACGCCAGATCCTTTTGTTGTTTCCGGGTGTACAATATGGACTTCCTCT
TTTCTGGCAACCAAACCCATACATCGGGATTCCTATAATACCTTCGTTGGTCTCCCTAACATGTAGGTGG
CGGAGGGGAGATATACAATAGAACAGATACCAGACAAGACATAATGGGCTAAACAAGACTACACCAATTA
CACTGCCTCATTGATGGTGGTACATAACGAACTAATACTGTAGCCCTAGACTTGATAGCCATCATCATAT
CGAAGTTTCACTACCCTTTTTCCATTTGCCATCTATTGAAGTAATAATAGGCGCATGCAACTTCTTTTCT
TTTTTTTTCTTTTCTCTCTCCCCCGTTGTTGTCTCACCATATCCGCAATGACAAAAAAATGATGGAAGAC
ACTAAAGGAAAAAATTAACGACAAAGACAGCACCAACAGATGTCGTTGTTCCAGAGCTGATGAGGGGTAT
CTCGAAGCACACGAAACTTTTTCCTTCCTTCATTCACGCACACTACTCTCTAATGAGCAACGGTATACGG
CCTTCCTTCCAGTTACTTGAATTTGAAATAAAAAAAAGTTTGCTGTCTTGCTATCAAGTATAAATAGACC
TGCAATTATTAATCTTTTGTTTCCTCGTCATTGTTCTCGTTCCCTTTCTTCCTTGTTTCTTTTTCTGCAC
AATATTTCAAGCTATACCAAGCATACAATCAACTCCAAGCTTGAAGCAAGCCTCCTGAAAGATGAAGCTA
CTGTCTTCTATCGAACAAGCATGCGATATTTGCCGACTTAAAAAGCTCAAGTGCTCCAAAGAAAAACCGA
AGTGCGCCAAGTGTCTGAAGAACAACTGGGAGTGTCGCTACTCTCCCAAAACCAAAAGGTCTCCGCTGAC
TAGGGCACATCTGACAGAAGTGGAATCAAGGCTAGAAAGACTGGAACAGCTATTTCTACTGATTTTTCCT
CGAGAAGACCTTGACATGATTTTGAAAATGGATTCTTTACAGGATATAAAAGCATTGTTAACAGGATTAT
TTGTACAAGATAATGTGAATAAAGATGCCGTCACAGATAGATTGGCTTCAGTGGAGACTGATATGCCTCT
AACATTGAGACAGCATAGAATAAGTGCGACATCATCATCGGAAGAGAGTAGTAACAAAGGTCAAAGACAG
TTGACTGTATCGCCGGAATTTGTAATACGACTCACTATAGGGCGAGCCGCCATCATGGAGGAGCAGAAGC
TGATCTCAGAGGAGGACCTGCATATGGCCATGGAGGCCGAATTCTTTCAGAAAGTGGAGGTGAAAGTGCG
CATGGATTGCGAAGGCTGCGAACGCAAAGTGCGCAAAGCCGTGGAAGAGATGAAAGGTGTGAGCAGCGTG
GAAGTGGACGCCAAACAGAACAAAGTGACCGTGACCGGCTACGTGGAACAGGAAGAAGTTGTGGGTCGTC
TGCGTCGCCGCGCAGGTAAAAAAGCCGAACCGTGGCCGTATGTGCCGTATGATGTTGTGCCGCATCCGTA
TGCCCCGGGTGCCTATGATGGATCCGTCGACCTGCAGCGGCCGCATAACTAGCATAACCCCTTGGGGCCT
CTAAACGGGTCTTGAGGGGTTTTTTGCGCGCTTGCAGCCAAGCTAATTCCGGGCGAATTTCTTATGATTT
ATGATTTTTATTATTAAATAAGTTATAAAAAAAATAAGTGTATACAAATTTTAAAGTGACTCTTAGGTTT
TAAAACGAAAATTCTTATTCTTGAGTAACTCTTTCCTGTAGGTCAGGTTGCTTTCTCAGGTATAGCATGA
GGTCGCTCTTATTGACCACACCTCTACCGGCATGCAAGCTTGGCGTAATCATGGTCATAGCTGTTTCCTG
TGTGAAATTGTTATCCGCTCACAATTCCACACAACATACGAGCCGGAAGCATAAAGTGTAAAGCCTGGGG
TGCCTAATGAGTGAGCTAACTCACATTAATTGCGTTGCGCTCACTGCCCGCTTTCCAGTCGGGAAACCTG
TCGTGCCAGCTGCATTAATGAATCGGCCAACGCGCGGGGAGAGGCGGTTTGCGTATTGGGCGCTCTTCCG
CTTCCTCGCTCACTGACTCGCTGCGCTCGGTCGTTCGGCTGCGGCGAGCGGTATCAGCTCACTCAAAGGC
GGTAATACGGTTATCCACAGAATCAGGGGATAACGCAGGAAAGAACATGTGAGCAAAAGGCCAGCAAAAG
GCCAGGAACCGTAAAAAGGCCGCGTTGCTGGCGTTTTTCCATAGGCTCCGCCCCCCTGACGAGCATCACA
AAAATCGACGCTCAAGTCAGAGGTGGCGAAACCCGACAGGACTATAAAGATACCAGGCGTTTCCCCCTGG
AAGCTCCCTCGTGCGCTCTCCTGTTCCGACCCTGCCGCTTACCGGATACCTGTCCGCCTTTCTCCCTTCG
GGAAGCGTGGCGCTTTCTCATAGCTCACGCTGTAGGTATCTCAGTTCGGTGTAGGTCGTTCGCTCCAAGC
TGGGCTGTGTGCACGAACCCCCCGTTCAGCCCGACCGCTGCGCCTTATCCGGTAACTATCGTCTTGAGTC
CAACCCGGTAAGACACGACTTATCGCCACTGGCAGCAGCCACTGGTAACAGGATTAGCAGAGCGAGGTAT
GTAGGCGGTGCTACAGAGTTCTTGAAGTGGTGGCCTAACTACGGCTACACTAGAAGAACAGTATTTGGTA
TCTGCGCTCTGCTGAAGCCAGTTACCTTCGGAAAAAGAGTTGGTAGCTCTTGATCCGGCAAACAAACCAC
CGCTGGTAGCGGTGGTTTTTTTGTTTGCAAGCAGCAGATTACGCGCAGAAAAAAAGGATCTCAAGAAGAT
CCTTTGATCTTTTCTACGGGGTCTGACGCTCAGTGGAACGAAAACTCACGTTAAGGGATTTTGGTCATGA
GATTATCAAAAAGGATCTTCACCTAGATCCTTTTAAATTAAAAATGAAGTTTTAAATCAATCTAAAGTAT
ATATGAGTAACCTGAGGCTATGGCAGGGCCTGCCGCCCCGACGTTGGCTGCGAGCCCTGGGCCTTCACCC
GAACTTGGGGGGTGGGGTGGGGAAAAGGAAGAAACGCGGGCGTATTGGCCCCAATGGGGTCTCGGTGGGG
TATCGACAGAGTGCCAGCCCTGGGACCGAACCCCGCGTTTATGAACAAACGACCCAACACCGTGCGTTTT
ATTCTGTCTTTTTATTGCCGTCATAGCGCGGGTTCCTTCCGGTATTGTCTCCTTCCGTGTTTCAGTTAGC
CTCCCCCTAGGGTGGGCGAAGAACTCCAGCATGAGATCCCCGCGCTGGAGGATCATCCAGCCGGCGTCCC
GGAAAACGATTCCGAAGCCCAACCTTTCATAGAAGGCGGCGGTGGAATCGAAATCTCGTGATGGCAGGTT
GGGCGTCGCTTGGTCGGTCATTTCGAACCCCAGAGTCCCGCTCAGAAGAACTCGTCAAGAAGGCGATAGA
AGGCGATGCGCTGCGAATCGGGAGCGGCGATACCGTAAAGCACGAGGAAGCGGTCAGCCCATTCGCCGCC
AAGCTCTTCAGCAATATCACGGGTAGCCAACGCTATGTCCTGATAGCGGTCCGCCACACCCAGCCGGCCA
CAGTCGATGAATCCAGAAAAGCGGCCATTTTCCACCATGATATTCGGCAAGCAGGCATCGCCATGAGTCA
CGACGAGATCCTCGCCGTCGGGCATGCTCGCCTTGAGCCTGGCGAACAGTTCGGCTGGCGCGAGCCCCTG
ATGCTCTTCGTCCAGATCATCCTGATCGACAAGACCGGCTTCCATCCGAGTACGTGCTCGCTCGATGCGA
TGTTTCGCTTGGTGGTCGAATGGGCAGGTAGCCGGATCAAGCGTATGCAGCCGCCGCATTGCATCAGCCA
TGATGGATACTTTCTCGGCAGGAGCAAGGTGAGATGACAGGAGATCCTGCCCCGGCACTTCGCCCAATAG
CAGCCAGTCCCTTCCCGCTTCAGTGACAACGTCGAGCACAGCTGCGCAAGGAACGCCCGTCGTGGCCAGC
CACGATAGCCGCGCTGCCTCGTCTTGCAGTTCATTCAGGGCACCGGACAGGTCGGTCTTGACAAAAAGAA
CCGGGCGCCCCTGCGCTGACAGCCGGAACACGGCGGCATCAGAGCAGCCGATTGTCTGTTGTGCCCAGTC
ATAGCCGAATAGCCTCTCCACCCAAGCGGCCGGAGAACCTGCGTGCAATCCATCTTGTTCAATCATACTC
TTCCTTTTTCAATATTATTGAAGCATTTATCAGGGTTATTGTCTCATGAGCGGATACATATTTGAATGTA
TTTAGAAAAATAAACAAATAGGGGTTCCGCGCACATTTCCCCGAAAAGTGCCACCTGAACGAAGCATCTG
TGCTTCATTTTGTAGAACAAAAATGCAACGCGAGAGCGCTAATTTTTCAAACAAAGAATCTGAGCTGCAT
TTTTACAGAACAGAAATGCAACGCGAAAGCGCTATTTTACCAACGAAGAATCTGTGCTTCATTTTTGTAA
AACAAAAATGCAACGCGAGAGCGCTAATTTTTCAAACAAAGAATCTGAGCTGCATTTTTACAGAACAGAA
ATGCAACGCGAGAGCGCTATTTTACCAACAAAGAATCTATACTTCTTTTTTGTTCTACAAAAATGCATCC
CGAGAGCGCTATTTTTCTAACAAAGCATCTTAGATTACTTTTTTTCTCCTTTGTGCGCTCTATAATGCAG
TCTCTTGATAACTTTTTGCACTGTAGGTCCGTTAAGGTTAGAAGAAGGCTACTTTGGTGTCTATTTTCTC
TTCCATAAAAAAAGCCTGACTCCACTTCCCGCGTTTACTGATTACTAGCGAAGCTGCGGGTGCATTTTTT
CAAGATAAAGGCATCCCCGATTATATTCTATACCGATGTGGATTGCGCATACTTTGTGAACAGAAAGTGA
TAGCGTTGATGATTCTTCATTGGTCAGAAAATTATGAACGGTTTCTTCTATTTTGTCTCTATATACTACG
TATAGGAAATGTTTACATTTTCGTATTGTTTTCGATTCACTCTATGAATAGTTCTTACTACAATTTTTTT
GTCTAAAGAGTAATACTAGAGATAAACATAAAAAATGTAGAGGTCGAGTTTAGATGCAAGTTCAAGGAGC
GAAAGGTGGATGGGTAGGTTATATAGGGATATAGCACAGAGATATATAGCAAAGAGATACTTTTGAGCAA
TGTTTGTGGAAGCGGTATTCGCAATATTTTAGTAGCTCGTTACAGTCCGGTGCGTTTTTGGTTTTTTGAA
AGTGCGTCTTCAGAGCGCTTTTGGTTTTCAAAAGCGCTCTGAAGTTCCTATACTTTCTAGAGAATAGGAA
CTTCGGAATAGGAACTTCAAAGCGTTTCCGAAAACGAGCGCTTCCGAAAATGCAACGCGAGCTGCGCACA
TACAGCTCACTGTTCACGTCGCACCTATATCTGCGTGTTGCCTGTATATATATATACATGAGAAGAACGG
CATAGTGCGTGTTTATGCTTAAATGCGTACTTATATGCGTCTATTTATGTAGGATGAAAGGTAGTCTAGT
ACCTCCTGTGATATTATCCCATTCCATGCGGGGTATCGTATGCTTCCTTCAGCACTACCCTTTAGCTGTT
CTATATGCTGCCACTCCTCAATTGGATTAGTCTCATCCTTCAATGCTATCATTTCCTTTGATATTGGATC
ATACTAAGAAACCATTATTATCATGACATTAACCTATAAAAATAGGCGTATCACGAGGCCCTTTCGTCTC
GCGCGTTTCGGTGATGACGGTGAAAACCTCTGACACATGCAGCTCCCGGAGACGGTCACAGCTTGTCTGT
AAGCGGATGCCGGGAGCAGACAAGCCCGTCAGGGCGCGTCAGCGGGTGTTGGCGGGTGTCGGGGCTGGCT
TAACTATGCGGCATCAGAGCAGATTGTACTGAGAGTGCACCATAGATCAACGACATTACTATATATATAA
TATAGGAAGCATTTAATAGAACAGCATCGTAATATATGTGTACTTTGCAGTTATGACGCCAGATGGCAGT
AGTGGAAGATATTCTTTATTGAAAAATAGCTTGTCACCTTACGTACAATCTTGATCCGGAGCTTTTCTTT
TTTTGCCGATTAAGAATTAATTCGGTCGAAAAAAGAAAAGGAGAGGGCCAAGAGGGAGGGCATTGGTGAC
TATTGAGCACGTGAGTATACGTGATTAAGCACACAAAGGCAGCTTGGAGTATGTCTGTTATTAATTTCAC
AGGTAGTTCTGGTCCATTGGTGAAAGTTTGCGGCTTGCAGAGCACAGAGGCCGCAGAATGTGCTCTAGAT
TCCGATGCTGACTTGCTGGGTATTATATGTGTGCCCAATAGAAAGAGAACAATTGACCCGGTTATTGCAA
GGAAAATTTCAAGTCTTGTAAAAGCATATAAAAATAGTTCAGGCACTCCGAAATACTTGGTTGGCGTGTT
TCGTAATCAACCTAAGGAGGATGTTTTGGCTCTGGTCAATGATTACGGCATTGATATCGTCCAACTGCAT
GGAGATGAGTCGTGGCAAGAATACCAAGAGTTCCTCGGTTTGCCAGTTATTAAAAGACTCGTATTTCCAA
AAGACTGCAACATACTACTCAGTGCAGCTTCACAGAAACCTCATTCGTTTATTCCCTTGTTTGATTCAGA
AGCAGGTGGGACAGGTGAACTTTTGGATTGGAACTCGATTTCTGACTGGGTTGGAAGGCAAGAGAGCCCC
GAAAGCTTACATTTTATGTTAGCTGGTGGACTGACGCCAGAAAATGTTGGTGATGCGCTTAGATTAAATG
GCGTTATTGGTGTTGATGTAAGCGGAGGTGTGGAGACAAATGGTGTAAAAGACTCTAACAAAATAGCAAA
TTTCGTCAAAAATGCTAAGAAATAGGTTATTACTGAGTAGTATTTATTTAAGTATTGTTTGTGCACTTGC
CGATCTATGCGGTGTGAAATACCGCACAGATGCGTAAGGAGAAAATACCGCATCAGGAAATTGTAAGCGT
TAATATTTTGTTAAAATTCGCGTTAAATTTTTGTTAAATCAGCTCATTTTTTAACCAATAGGCCGAAATC
GGCAAAATCCCTTATAAATCAAAAGAATAGACCGAGATAGGGT
[37 nt withheld, positions 7184-7220]
AAAGAACGTGGACTCCAACGTCAAAGG
[49 nt withheld, positions 7248-7296]
T
[91 nt withheld, positions 7298-7388]
G
[124 nt withheld, positions 7390-7513]
CCATTCGCCATTCAGGCTGCGCAACTGTTGGGAAGGGCGAT
