>Addgene plasmid #168420 | pTL359 | depositor partial sequence | sequence record 326520 | insert
GAATTCTTTCAGAAAGTGGAGGTGAAAGTGCGCATGGATTGCGAAGGCTGCGAACGCAAAGTGCGCAAAG
CCGTGGAAGAGATGAAAGGTGTGAGCAGCGTGGAAGTGGACGCCAAACAGAACAAAGTGACCGTGACCGG
CTACGTGGAACAGGAAGAAGTTGTGGGTCGTCTGCGTCGCCGCGCAGGTAAAAAAGCCGAACCGTGGCCG
TATGTGCCGTATGATGTTGTGCCGCATCCGTATGCCCCGGGTGCCTATGATGGATCC
